Addgene plasmid #230258: AiP12877 - pAAV-AiE0669m-minBG-SYFP2-WPRE3-BGHpA (Alias: CN2877)
Purpose: AiE0669m is an enhancer sequence, designed to drive AAV-mediated transgene expression in specific populations of brain cells
Depositing lab: Allen Institute for Brain Science & Boaz Levi. Depositing organization: Allen Institute. Publication: A suite of enhancer AAVs and transgenic mouse lines for genetic access to cortical cell types. Ben-Simon Y, Hooper M, Narayan S, Daigle TL, Dwivedi D, Way SW, Oster A, Stafford DA, Mich JK, Taormina MJ, Martinez RA, Opitz-Araya X, Roth JR, Alexander JR, Allen S, Amster A, Arbuckle J, Ayala A, Baker PM, Bakken TE, Barcelli T, Barta S, Bendrick J, Bertagnolli D, Bielstein C, Bishwakarma P, Bowlus J, Boyer G, Brouner K, Casian B, Casper T, Chakka AB, Chakrabarty R, Chance RK, Chavan S, Clark M, Colbert K, Collman F, Daniel S, Departee M, DiValentin P, Donadio N, Dotson N, Egdorf T, Fliss T, Gabitto M, Garcia J, Gary A, Gasperini M, Gloe J, Goldy J, Gore BB, Graybuck L, Greisman N, Haeseleer F, Halterman C, Haradon Z, Hastings SD, Helback O, Ho W, Hockemeyer D, Huang C, Huff S, Hunker A, Johansen N, Jones D, Juneau Z, Kalmbach B, Kannan M, Khem S, Kussick E, Kutsal R, Larsen R, Lee C, Lee AY, Leibly M, Lenz GH, Li S, Liang E, Lusk N, Madigan Z, Malloy J, Malone J, McCue R, Melchor J, Mollenkopf T, Moosman S, Morin E, Newman D, Ng L, Ngo K, Omstead V, Otto S, Oyama A, Pena N, Pham T, Phillips E, Pom CA, Potekhina L, Ransford S, Ray PL, Rette D, Reynoldson C, Rimorin C, Rocha D, Ruiz A, Sanchez REA, Sawyer L, Sedeno-Cortes A, Sevigny JP, Shapovalova N, Shepard N, Shulga L, Sigler AR, Siverts L, Soliman S, Somasundaram S, Staats B, Stewart K, Szelenyi E, Tieu M, Trader C, Tran A, van Velthoven CTJ, Walker M, Wang Y, Weed N, Wirthlin M, Wood T, Wynalda B, Yao Z, Zhou T, Ariza J, Dee N, Reding M, Ronellenfitch K, Mufti S, Sunkin SM, Smith KA, Esposito L, Waters J, Thyagarajan B, Yao S, Lein ES, Zeng H, Levi BP, Ngai J, Ting JT, Tasic B. Cell. 2025 May 16:S0092-8674(25)00513-6. doi: 10.1016/j.cell.2025.05.002. PubMed 40403729.
Backbone
  Vector backbone: pAAV2
  Vector type: AAV
Growth in bacteria
  Bacterial resistance: Ampicillin, 100 μg/mL
  Growth temperature: 37°C
  Growth strain: NEB Stable
  Copy number: High Copy
Gene/Insert
  Gene/Insert name: SYFP2
  Species: Synthetic
  Promoter: minBG
  Cloning method: Gibson Cloning
Terms and licenses: Academic/Nonprofit Terms; Industry Terms: Not Available to Industry
How to cite: AiP12877 - pAAV-AiE0669m-minBG-SYFP2-WPRE3-BGHpA (Alias: CN2877) was a gift from Allen Institute for Brain Science & Boaz Levi (Addgene plasmid # 230258 ; http://n2t.net/addgene:230258 ; RRID:Addgene_230258)
