[The description below was written by a language model from this plasmid's Addgene catalogue record and pLannotate feature annotations shown in this document.]
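Description:
AiP12877 - pAAV-AiE0669m-minBG-SYFP2-WPRE3-BGHpA (alias CN2877) is a 4,573 nt AAV transfer plasmid built on a pAAV2 backbone, intended for packaging into recombinant adeno-associated virus for reporter expression in the brain. In bacteria it is maintained by a high-copy ColE1/pUC-type origin and selected with ampicillin through the bla gene under its own promoter. The backbone also carries an f1 phage origin and short remnants of the pBR322 bom and rop regions. The annotation finds a complete AAV2 inverted terminal repeat downstream of the cassette, but only two short ITR fragments on the upstream side. This may reflect a partial or poorly resolved left ITR in the sequencing read, and the record does not settle the question.

Between the ITRs, the AiE0669m enhancer sits upstream of the minBG minimal promoter, which has little activity of its own, so the pattern of transcription is set by the enhancer. Neither the enhancer nor minBG is annotated as such in the feature table. The only call in that upstream region is a fragment with similarity to mouse LINE-1 ORF1, which probably reflects repeat-derived sequence within the enhancer rather than a functional coding region. The cassette drives SYFP2, a rapidly maturing monomeric yellow fluorescent protein derived from Aequorea victoria. SYFP2 is followed by WPRE3, a shortened woodchuck hepatitis virus posttranscriptional element (annotated as two WPRE fragments) that boosts transcript stability and expression. A bovine growth hormone polyadenylation signal follows it.

The stated purpose is to drive AAV-mediated transgene expression in specific populations of brain cells, though the record does not say which cell type AiE0669m targets. The plasmid belongs to a collection of enhancer AAVs developed for genetic access to cortical cell types, in which SYFP2 fluorescence serves to label cells and report enhancer specificity.
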