Features (pLannotate 1.2.2; 15 found; start..end, strand, type, name):
    215..242     +  repeat_region  AAV2 ITR (fragment): inverted terminal repeat of adeno-associated virus serotype 2 inverted
    271..298     +  repeat_region  AAV2 ITR (fragment): inverted terminal repeat of adeno-associated virus serotype 2 inverted
    467..688     +  CDS            Lire1 (fragment): LORF1_MOUSE - Experimental evidence at protein level: Swiss-Prot protein existence level 1. Nucleic acid-binding protein which is essential for retrotransposition of LINE-1 elements in the genome. Functions as a nucleic acid chaperone binding its own transcript and therefore preferentially mobilizing the transcript from which they are encoded. From Mus musculus (Mouse).
    794..1510    +  CDS            SYFP2: SYFP2 is a basic (constitutively fluorescent) yellow fluorescent protein published in 2006, derived from Aequorea victoria. It is reported to be a very rapidly-maturing monomer with moderate acid sensitivity.
   1550..1707    +  misc_feature   WPRE (fragment): woodchuck hepatitis virus posttranscriptional regulatory element
   1713..1793    +  misc_feature   WPRE (fragment): woodchuck hepatitis virus posttranscriptional regulatory element
   1810..1921    +  polyA_signal   bGH poly(A) signal: bovine growth hormone polyadenylation signal
   2039..2179    +  repeat_region  AAV2 ITR: inverted terminal repeat of adeno-associated virus serotype 2 inverted
   2184..2235    -  misc_feature   bom (fragment): basis of mobility region from pBR322
   2254..2709    +  rep_origin     f1 ori (sequence partly withheld): f1 bacteriophage origin of replication; arrow indicates direction of (+) strand synthesis
   2710..2759    -  misc_feature   bom (fragment): basis of mobility region from pBR322
   2861..2896    -  CDS            rop (fragment): Rop protein, which maintains plasmids at low copy number; rop
   2991..3095    +  promoter       AmpR promoter: bla
   3096..3956    +  CDS            AmpR: β-lactamase; bla; confers resistance to ampicillin, carbenicillin, and related antibiotics
   4127..142     +  rep_origin     ori (across the origin): high-copy-number ColE1/pMB1/pBR322/pUC origin of replication
>Addgene plasmid #230258 | AiP12877 - pAAV-AiE0669m-minBG-SYFP2-WPRE3-BGHpA (Alias: CN2877) | addgene full sequence | sequence record 470562 | Addgene NGS Result
CGGCAGGGTCGGAACAGGAGAGCGCACGAGGGAGCTTCCAGGGGGAAACGCCTGGTATCTTTATAGTCCT
GTCGGGTTTCGCCACCTCTGACTTGAGCGTCGATTTTTGTGATGCTCGTCAGGGGGGCGGAGCCTATGGA
AAAACGCCAGCAACGCGGCCTTTTTACGGTTCCTGGCCTTTTGCTGGCCTTTTGCTCACATGTCCTGCAG
GCAGCTGCGCGCTCGCTCGCTCACTGAGGCCGCCCGGGCGTCGGGCGACCTTTGGTCGCCCGGCCTCAGT
GAGCGAGCGAGCGCGCAGAGAGGGAGTGGCCAACTCCATCACTAGGGGTTCCTGCGGCCGCACGCGTGGA
ACTCAGATAATCACAGAGAAAAGCAATAGAATATAAGAAATGGGAGAGAAAATCTTACACATTTAAGACA
CGATGGAAGAAATAGATATAGCAGTTAAAGAAAATGTTAAATCTAAAAACTCCTGGCACAAAACATTCAG
GAAATCTGGCACACCATGAAAAGACCAAATCTAAGAATAGGAATAGGAAGACAAGAAATGTAGGTAAAAG
GCCCATAATATAATTTCAACAAAATCATAGAAAGTTTGGCTAATCTTAAAAGATGCCCACTTAAAATACT
ACAATACAGAACATCAAATAGACTTGACCAGAAAAGAATGTCTGCTTAGCACAAAATTTAATCAGAGCTC
GGGCTGGGCATAAAAGTCAGGGCAGAGCCATCTATTGCTTACATTTGCTTCTGGGATCCAGATCTTTCGA
AGCTAGCGCTACCGGTCGCCACCATGGTGAGCAAGGGCGAGGAGCTGTTCACCGGGGTGGTGCCCATCCT
GGTCGAGCTGGACGGCGACGTAAACGGCCACAAGTTCAGCGTGTCCGGCGAGGGCGAGGGCGATGCCACC
TACGGCAAGCTGACCCTGAAGCTGATCTGCACCACCGGCAAGCTGCCCGTGCCCTGGCCCACCCTCGTGA
CCACCCTGGGCTACGGCGTGCAGTGCTTCGCCCGCTACCCCGACCACATGAAGCAGCACGACTTCTTCAA
GTCCGCCATGCCCGAAGGCTACGTCCAGGAGCGCACCATCTTCTTCAAGGACGACGGCAACTACAAGACC
CGCGCCGAGGTGAAGTTCGAGGGCGACACCCTGGTGAACCGCATCGAGCTGAAGGGCATCGACTTCAAGG
AGGACGGCAACATCCTGGGGCACAAGCTGGAGTACAACTACAACAGCCACAACGTCTATATCACCGCCGA
CAAGCAGAAGAACGGCATCAAGGCCAACTTCAAGATCCGCCACAACATCGAGGACGGCGGCGTGCAGCTC
GCCGACCACTACCAGCAGAACACCCCCATCGGCGACGGCCCCGTGCTGCTGCCCGACAACCACTACCTGA
GCTACCAGTCCAAGCTGAGCAAAGACCCCAACGAGAAGCGCGATCACATGGTCCTGCTGGAGTTCGTGAC
CGCCGCCGGGATCACTCTCGGCATGGACGAGCTGTACAAGTAAGTCGACGGCGCGCCGCGGCCGCGAATT
CGATATCATAATCAACCTCTGGATTACAAAATTTGTGAAAGATTGACTGGTATTCTTAACTATGTTGCTC
CTTTTACGCTATGTGGATACGCTGCTTTAATGCCTTTGTATCATGCTATTGCTTCCCGTATGGCTTTCAT
TTTCTCCTCCTTGTATAAATCCTGGTTAGTTCTTGCCACGGCGGAACTCATCGCCGCCTGCCTTGCCCGC
TGCTGGACAGGGGCTCGGCTGTTGGGCACTGACAATTCCGTGGCTCGAGAGATCTTCGACTGTGCCTTCT
AGTTGCCAGCCATCTGTTGTTTGCCCCTCCCCCGTGCCTTCCTTGACCCTGGAAGGTGCCACTCCCACTG
TCCTTTCCTAATAAAATGAGGAAATTGCATCGCATTGTCTGAGTAGGTGTCATTCTATTCTGGGGGGTGG
GGTGGGGCAGGACAGCAAGGGGGAGGATTGGGAAGACAATAGCAGGCATGAGATCTCACGTGCGGACCGA
GCGGCCGCAGGAACCCCTAGTGATGGAGTTGGCCACTCCCTCTCTGCGCGCTCGCTCGCTCACTGAGGCC
GGGCGACCAAAGGTCGCCCGACGCCCGGGCTTTGCCCGGGCGGCCTCAGTGAGCGAGCGAGCGCGCAGCT
GCCTGCAGGGGCGCCTGATGCGGTATTTTCTCCTTACGCATCTGTGCGGTATTTCACACCGCATA
[95 nt withheld, positions 2236-2330]
T
[46 nt withheld, positions 2332-2377]
C
[141 nt withheld, positions 2379-2519]
CCTTTGACGTTGGAGTCCACGTTCTTT
[37 nt withheld, positions 2547-2583]
ACTCTATCTCGGGCTATTCTTTTGATTTATAAGGGATTTTGCCGATTTCGGTCTATTGGTTAAAAAATGA
GCTGATTTAACAAAAATTTAACGCGAATTTTAACAAAATATTAACGTTTACAATTTTATGGTGCACTCTC
AGTACAATCTGCTCTGATGCCGCATAGTTAAGCCAGCCCCGACACCCGCCAACACCCGCTGACGCGCCCT
GACGGGCTTGTCTGCTCCCGGCATCCGCTTACAGACAAGCTGTGACCGTCTCCGGGAGCTGCATGTGTCA
GAGGTTTTCACCGTCATCACCGAAACGCGCGAGACGAAAGGGCCTCGTGATACGCCTATTTTTATAGGTT
AATGTCATGATAATAATGGTTTCTTAGACGTCAGGTGGCACTTTTCGGGGAAATGTGCGCGGAACCCCTA
TTTGTTTATTTTTCTAAATACATTCAAATATGTATCCGCTCATGAGACAATAACCCTGATAAATGCTTCA
ATAATATTGAAAAAGGAAGAGTATGAGTATTCAACATTTCCGTGTCGCCCTTATTCCCTTTTTTGCGGCA
TTTTGCCTTCCTGTTTTTGCTCACCCAGAAACGCTGGTGAAAGTAAAAGATGCTGAAGATCAGTTGGGTG
CACGAGTGGGTTACATCGAACTGGATCTCAACAGCGGTAAGATCCTTGAGAGTTTTCGCCCCGAAGAACG
TTTTCCAATGATGAGCACTTTTAAAGTTCTGCTATGTGGCGCGGTATTATCCCGTATTGACGCCGGGCAA
GAGCAACTCGGTCGCCGCATACACTATTCTCAGAATGACTTGGTTGAGTACTCACCAGTCACAGAAAAGC
ATCTTACGGATGGCATGACAGTAAGAGAATTATGCAGTGCTGCCATAACCATGAGTGATAACACTGCGGC
CAACTTACTTCTGACAACGATCGGAGGACCGAAGGAGCTAACCGCTTTTTTGCACAACATGGGGGATCAT
GTAACTCGCCTTGATCGTTGGGAACCGGAGCTGAATGAAGCCATACCAAACGACGAGCGTGACACCACGA
TGCCTGTAGCAATGGCAACAACGTTGCGCAAACTATTAACTGGCGAACTACTTACTCTAGCTTCCCGGCA
ACAATTAATAGACTGGATGGAGGCGGATAAAGTTGCAGGACCACTTCTGCGCTCGGCCCTTCCGGCTGGC
TGGTTTATTGCTGATAAATCTGGAGCCGGTGAGCGTGGGTCTCGCGGTATCATTGCAGCACTGGGGCCAG
ATGGTAAGCCCTCCCGTATCGTAGTTATCTACACGACGGGGAGTCAGGCAACTATGGATGAACGAAATAG
ACAGATCGCTGAGATAGGTGCCTCACTGATTAAGCATTGGTAACTGTCAGACCAAGTTTACTCATATATA
CTTTAGATTGATTTAAAACTTCATTTTTAATTTAAAAGGATCTAGGTGAAGATCCTTTTTGATAATCTCA
TGACCAAAATCCCTTAACGTGAGTTTTCGTTCCACTGAGCGTCAGACCCCGTAGAAAAGATCAAAGGATC
TTCTTGAGATCCTTTTTTTCTGCGCGTAATCTGCTGCTTGCAAACAAAAAAACCACCGCTACCAGCGGTG
GTTTGTTTGCCGGATCAAGAGCTACCAACTCTTTTTCCGAAGGTAACTGGCTTCAGCAGAGCGCAGATAC
CAAATACTGTTCTTCTAGTGTAGCCGTAGTTAGGCCACCACTTCAAGAACTCTGTAGCACCGCCTACATA
CCTCGCTCTGCTAATCCTGTTACCAGTGGCTGCTGCCAGTGGCGATAAGTCGTGTCTTACCGGGTTGGAC
TCAAGACGATAGTTACCGGATAAGGCGCAGCGGTCGGGCTGAACGGGGGGTTCGTGCACACAGCCCAGCT
TGGAGCGAACGACCTACACCGAACTGAGATACCTACAGCGTGAGCTATGAGAAAGCGCCACGCTTCCCGA
AGGGAGAAAGGCGGACAGGTATCCGGTAAG
